>Addgene plasmid #226774 | P55.SRE.mCMV.flag.mSrtA-3M.wpre | addgene full sequence | sequence record 453499 | Addgene NGS Result
AAATTTCACAAATAAAGCATTTTTTTCACTGCATTCTAGTTGTGGTTTGTCCAAACTCATCAATGTATCT
TATCATGTCTGGCTCTAGCTATCCCGCCCCTAACTCCGCCCATCCCGCCCCTAACTCCGCCCAGTTCCGC
CCATTCTCCGCCCCATGGCTGACTAATTTTTTTTATTTATGCAGAGGCCGAGGCCGCCTCGGCCTCTGAG
CTATTCCAGAAGTAGTGAGGAGGCTTTTTTGGAGGCCTAGGGACGTACCCAATTCGCCCTATAGTGAGTC
GTATTACGCGCGCTCACTGGCCGTCGTTTTACAACGTCGTGACTGGGAAAACCCTGGCGTTACCCAACTT
AATCGCCTTGCAGCACATCCCCCTTTCGCCAGCTGGCGTAATAGCGAAGAGGCCCGCACCGATCGCCCTT
CCCAACAGTTGCGCAGCCTGAATGGCGAATGGG
[124 nt withheld, positions 454-577]
C
[91 nt withheld, positions 579-669]
A
[49 nt withheld, positions 671-719]
CCTTTGACGTTGGAGTCCACGTTCTTT
[37 nt withheld, positions 747-783]
ACCCTATCTCGGTCTATTCTTTTGATTTATAAGGGATTTTGCCGATTTCGGCCTATTGGTTAAAAAATGA
GCTGATTTAACAAAAATTTAACGCGAATTTTAACAAAATATTAACGCTTACAATTTAGGTGGCACTTTTC
GGGGAAATGTGCGCGGAACCCCTATTTGTTTATTTTTCTAAATACATTCAAATATGTATCCGCTCATGAG
ACAATAACCCTGATAAATGCTTCAATAATATTGAAAAAGGAAGAGTATGAGTATTCAACATTTCCGTGTC
GCCCTTATTCCCTTTTTTGCGGCATTTTGCCTTCCTGTTTTTGCTCACCCAGAAACGCTGGTGAAAGTAA
AAGATGCTGAAGATCAGTTGGGTGCACGAGTGGGTTACATCGAACTGGATCTCAACAGCGGTAAGATCCT
TGAGAGTTTTCGCCCCGAAGAACGTTTTCCAATGATGAGCACTTTTAAAGTTCTGCTATGTGGCGCGGTA
TTATCCCGTATTGACGCCGGGCAAGAGCAACTCGGTCGCCGCATACACTATTCTCAGAATGACTTGGTTG
AGTACTCACCAGTCACAGAAAAGCATCTTACGGATGGCATGACAGTAAGAGAATTATGCAGTGCTGCCAT
AACCATGAGTGATAACACTGCGGCCAACTTACTTCTGACAACGATCGGAGGACCGAAGGAGCTAACCGCT
TTTTTGCACAACATGGGGGATCATGTAACTCGCCTTGATCGTTGGGAACCGGAGCTGAATGAAGCCATAC
CAAACGACGAGCGTGACACCACGATGCCTGTAGCAATGGCAACAACGTTGCGCAAACTATTAACTGGCGA
ACTACTTACTCTAGCTTCCCGGCAACAATTAATAGACTGGATGGAGGCGGATAAAGTTGCAGGACCACTT
CTGCGCTCGGCCCTTCCGGCTGGCTGGTTTATTGCTGATAAATCTGGAGCCGGTGAGCGTGGGTCTCGCG
GTATCATTGCAGCACTGGGGCCAGATGGTAAGCCCTCCCGTATCGTAGTTATCTACACGACGGGGAGTCA
GGCAACTATGGATGAACGAAATAGACAGATCGCTGAGATAGGTGCCTCACTGATTAAGCATTGGTAACTG
TCAGACCAAGTTTACTCATATATACTTTAGATTGATTTAAAACTTCATTTTTAATTTAAAAGGATCTAGG
TGAAGATCCTTTTTGATAATCTCATGACCAAAATCCCTTAACGTGAGTTTTCGTTCCACTGAGCGTCAGA
CCCCGTAGAAAAGATCAAAGGATCTTCTTGAGATCCTTTTTTTCTGCGCGTAATCTGCTGCTTGCAAACA
AAAAAACCACCGCTACCAGCGGTGGTTTGTTTGCCGGATCAAGAGCTACCAACTCTTTTTCCGAAGGTAA
CTGGCTTCAGCAGAGCGCAGATACCAAATACTGTTCTTCTAGTGTAGCCGTAGTTAGGCCACCACTTCAA
GAACTCTGTAGCACCGCCTACATACCTCGCTCTGCTAATCCTGTTACCAGTGGCTGCTGCCAGTGGCGAT
AAGTCGTGTCTTACCGGGTTGGACTCAAGACGATAGTTACCGGATAAGGCGCAGCGGTCGGGCTGAACGG
GGGGTTCGTGCACACAGCCCAGCTTGGAGCGAACGACCTACACCGAACTGAGATACCTACAGCGTGAGCT
ATGAGAAAGCGCCACGCTTCCCGAAGGGAGAAAGGCGGACAGGTATCCGGTAAGCGGCAGGGTCGGAACA
GGAGAGCGCACGAGGGAGCTTCCAGGGGGAAACGCCTGGTATCTTTATAGTCCTGTCGGGTTTCGCCACC
TCTGACTTGAGCGTCGATTTTTGTGATGCTCGTCAGGGGGGCGGAGCCTATGGAAAAACGCCAGCAACGC
GGCCTTTTTACGGTTCCTGGCCTTTTGCTGGCCTTTTGCTCACATGTTCTTTCCTGCGTTATCCCCTGAT
TCTGTGGATAACCGTATTACCGCCTTTGAGTGAGCTGATACCGCTCGCCGCAGCCGAACGACCGAGCGCA
GCGAGTCAGTGAGCGAGGAAGCGGAAGAGCGCCCAATACGCAAACCGCCTCTCCCCGCGCGTTGGCCGAT
TCATTAATGCAGCTGGCACGACAGGTTTCCCGACTGGAAAGCGGGCAGTGAGCGCAACGCAATTAATGTG
AGTTAGCTCACTCATTAGGCACCCCAGGCTTTACACTTTATGCTTCCGGCTCGTATGTTGTGTGGAATTG
TGAGCGGATAACAATTTCACACAGGAAACAGCTATGACCATGATTACGCCAAGCGCGCAATTAACCCTCA
CTAAAGGGAACAAAAGCTGGAGCTGCAAGCTTGGCCATTGCATACGTTGTATCCATATCATAATATGTAC
ATTTATATTGGCTCATGTCCAACATTACCGCCATGTTGACATTGATTATTGACTAGTTATTAATAGTAAT
CAATTACGGGGTCATTAGTTCATAGCCCATATATGGAGTTCCGCGTTACATAACTTACGGTAAATGGCCC
GCCTGGCTGACCGCCCAACGACCCCCGCCCATTGACGTCAATAATGACGTATGTTCCCATAGTAACGCCA
ATAGGGACTTTCCATTGACGTCAATGGGTGGAGTATTTACGGTAAACTGCCCACTTGGCAGTACATCAAG
TGTATCATATGCCAAGTACGCCCCCTATTGACGTCAATGACGGTAAATGGCCCGCCTGGCATTATGCCCA
GTACATGACCTTATGGGACTTTCCTACTTGGCAGTACATCTACGTATTAGTCATCGCTATTACCATGGTG
ATGCGGTTTTGGCAGTACATCAATGGGCGTGGATAGCGGTTTGACTCACGGGGATTTCCAAGTCTCCACC
CCATTGACGTCAATGGGAGTTTGTTTTGGCACCAAAATCAACGGGACTTTCCAAAATGTCGTAACAACTC
CGCCCCATTGACGCAAATGGGCGGTAGGCGTGTACGGTGGGAGGTCTATATAAGCAGAGCTCGTTTAGTG
AACCGGGGTCTCTCTGGTTAGACCAGATCTGAGCCTGGGAGCTCTCTGGCTAACTAGGGAACCCACTGCT
TAAGCCTCAATAAAGCTTGCCTTGAGTGCTTCAAGTAGTGTGTGCCCGTCTGTTGTGTGACTCTGGTAAC
TAGAGATCCCTCAGACCCTTTTAGTCAGTGTGGAAAATCTCTAGCAGTGGCGCCCGAACAGGGACTTGAA
AGCGAAAGGGAAACCAGAGGAGCTCTCTCGACGCAGGACTCGGCTTGCTGAAGCGCGCACGGCAAGAGGC
GAGGGGCGGCGACTGGTGAGTACGCCAAAAATTTTGACTAGCGGAGGCTAGAAGGAGAGAGATGGGTGCG
AGAGCGTCAGTATTAAGCGGGGGAGAATTAGATCGCGATGGGAAAAAATTCGGTTAAGGCCAGGGGGAAA
GAAAAAATATAAATTAAAACATATAGTATGGGCAAGCAGGGAGCTAGAACGATTCGCAGTTAATCCTGGC
CTGTTAGAAACATCAGAAGGCTGTAGACAAATACTGGGACAGCTACAACCATCCCTTCAGACAGGATCAG
AAGAACTTAGATCATTATATAATACAGTAGCAACCCTCTATTGTGTGCATCAAAGGATAGAGATAAAAGA
CACCAAGGAAGCTTTAGACAAGATAGAGGAAGAGCAAAACAAAAGTAAGACCACCGCACAGCAAGCGGCC
GCTGATCTTCAGACCTGGAGGAGGAGATATGAGGGACAATTGGAGAAGTGAATTATATAAATATAAAGTA
GTAAAAATTGAACCATTAGGAGTAGCACCCACCAAGGCAAAGAGAAGAGTGGTGCAGAGAGAAAAAAGAG
CAGTGGGAATAGGAGCTTTGTTCCTTGGGTTCTTGGGAGCAGCAGGAAGCACTATGGGCGCAGCGTCAAT
GACGCTGACGGTACAGGCCAGACAATTATTGTCTGGTATAGTGCAGCAGCAGAACAATTTGCTGAGGGCT
ATTGAGGCGCAACAGCATCTGTTGCAACTCACAGTCTGGGGCATCAAGCAGCTCCAGGCAAGAATCCTGG
CTGTGGAAAGATACCTAAAGGATCAACAGCTCCTGGGGATTTGGGGTTGCTCTGGAAAACTCATTTGCAC
CACTGCTGTGCCTTGGAATGCTAGTTGGAGTAATAAATCTCTGGAACAGATTTGGAATCACACGACCTGG
ATGGAGTGGGACAGAGAAATTAACAATTACACAAGCTTAATACACTCCTTAATTGAAGAATCGCAAAACC
AGCAAGAAAAGAATGAACAAGAATTATTGGAATTAGATAAATGGGCAAGTTTGTGGAATTGGTTTAACAT
AACAAATTGGCTGTGGTATATAAAATTATTCATAATGATAGTAGGAGGCTTGGTAGGTTTAAGAATAGTT
TTTGCTGTACTTTCTATAGTGAATAGAGTTAGGCAGGGATATTCACCATTATCGTTTCAGACCCACCTCC
CAACCCCGAGGGGACCCGACAGGCCCGAAGGAATAGAAGAAGAAGGTGGAGAGAGAGACAGAGACAGATC
CATTCGATTAGTGAACGGATCTCGACGGTATCGGTTAACTTTTAAAAGAAAAGGGGGGATTGGGGGGTAC
AGTGCAGGGGAAAGAATAGTAGACATAATAGCAACAGACATACAAACTAAAGAATTACAAAAACAAATTA
CAAAAATTCAAAATTTTATCGATCACGAGACTAGCCTCGAGAGCCAGACAGGGTAAGCCAGACATCAGCA
GCCAGACAATCAGAGCCAGACACATTCAGCCAGACATAACGAGCCAGACAGTCCAAGCCAGACAACGTTA
GCCAGACATTTGTAGCCAGACATTGAAAGCCAGACAGAAGGAGCCAGACATACTGAGCCAGACAGTACGG
TGGGAGGCCTATATAAGCAGAGCTCGTTTAGTGAACCGTCAGATCGCCTGGAGACGCCATCCACGCTGTT
TTGACCTCCATAGAAGACACCGGGACCGATCCACCGGTCGCCACCATGGAGACTGACACATTGCTTCTGT
GGGTCCTCCTTCTTTGGGTTCCAGGAAGCACTGGCGACGACTACAAGGACGACGATGATAAAGGGTCCGG
CCTGGAACAAGCTAAACCCCAAATTCCCAAGGATAAAAGCAAGGTAGCTGGATACATAGAAATACCTGAT
GCCGATATTAAGGAACCCGTTTACCCCGGTCCAGCTACTTCTGAACAACTGAATCGCGGAGTCTCTTTCG
CAGAAGAGAACGAGTCCTTGGATGACCAAAACATTTCAATCGCAGGTCACACTTTTATAGATAGGCCAAA
CTACCAATTTACTAATCTGAAAGCTGCTAAGAAGGGTTCTATGGTCTACTTTAAGGTAGGGAACGAGACC
CGGAAGTACAAAATGACCAGTATTCGCAATGTGAAGCCCACAGATGTGGGTGTACTTGATGAACAAAAGG
GAAAAGACAAACAGTTGACACTGATAACTTGCGACGATTACAACGAGAAGACTGGAGTTTGGGAGACACG
AAAGATCTTTGTAGCAACAGAGGTCAAAGGTAGTACCAGCGGATCTGGCAAGCCCGGATCCGGCGAGGGC
AGTACAAAAGGTAATGCCGTGGGTCAAGACACACAAGAGGTTATTGTCGTGCCCCACAGTCTTCCATTCA
AGGTTGTCGTCATTAGTGCCATCTTGGCCCTTGTCGTCCTCACTATTATCTCCCTGATAATATTGATAAT
GCTCTGGCAGAAGAAACCTCGCTAGGTCGACAATCAACCTCTGGATTACAAAATTTGTGAAAGATTGACT
GGTATTCTTAACTATGTTGCTCCTTTTACGCTATGTGGATACGCTGCTTTAATGCCTTTGTATCATGCTA
TTGCTTCCCGTATGGCTTTCATTTTCTCCTCCTTGTATAAATCCTGGTTGCTGTCTCTTTATGAGGAGTT
GTGGCCCGTTGTCAGGCAACGTGGCGTGGTGTGCACTGTGTTTGCTGACGCAACCCCCACTGGTTGGGGC
ATTGCCACCACCTGTCAGCTCCTTTCCGGGACTTTCGCTTTCCCCCTCCCTATTGCCACGGCGGAACTCA
TCGCCGCCTGCCTTGCCCGCTGCTGGACAGGGGCTCGGCTGTTGGGCACTGACAATTCCGTGGTGTTGTC
GGGGAAGCTGACGTCCTTTCCATGGCTGCTCGCCTGTGTTGCCACCTGGATTCTGCGCGGGACGTCCTTC
TGCTACGTCCCTTCGGCCCTCAATCCAGCGGACCTTCCTTCCCGCGGCCTGCTGCCGGCTCTAGAGCCTC
TTCCGCGTCTTCGCCTTCCCGGGTCGAGCTCGGTACCTTTAAGACCAATGACTTACAAGGCAGCTGTAGA
TCTTAGCCACTTTTTAAAAGAAAAGGGGGGACTGGAAGGGCTAATTCACTCCCAACGAAGACAAGATCTG
CTTTTTGCTTGTACTGGGTCTCTCTGGTTAGACCAGATCTGAGCCTGGGAGCTCTCTGGCTAACTAGGGA
ACCCACTGCTTAAGCCTCAATAAAGCTTGCCTTGAGTGCTTCAAGTAGTGTGTGCCCGTCTGTTGTGTGA
CTCTGGTAACTAGAGATCCCTCAGACCCTTTTAGTCAGTGTGGAAAATCTCTAGCAGTAGTAGTTCATGT
CATCTTATTATTCAGTATTTATAACTTGCAAAGAAATGAATATCAGAGAGTGAGAGGAACTTGTTTATTG
CAGCTTATAATGGTTACAAATAAAGCAATAGCATCAC
Features (pLannotate 1.2.2; 28 found; start..end, strand, type, name):
    112..247     +  rep_origin     SV40 ori: SV40 origin of replication
    268..286     -  promoter       T7 promoter: promoter for bacteriophage T7 RNA polymerase
    294..449     +  CDS            lacZα (fragment): LacZα fragment of β-galactosidase; lacZ fragment
    454..882     +  rep_origin     f1 ori (sequence partly withheld): f1 bacteriophage origin of replication; arrow indicates direction of (+) strand synthesis
    935..1039    +  promoter       AmpR promoter: bla
   1040..1900    +  CDS            AmpR: β-lactamase; bla; confers resistance to ampicillin, carbenicillin, and related antibiotics
   2071..2659    +  rep_origin     ori: high-copy-number ColE1/pMB1/pBR322/pUC origin of replication
   2842..2934    +  CDS            lacI (fragment): lac repressor; lacI; The lac repressor binds to the lac operator to inhibit transcription in E. coli. This inhibition can be relieved by adding lactose or isopropyl-β-D-thiogalactopyranoside (IPTG).
   2947..2968    +  protein_bind   CAP binding site: CAP binding activates transcription in the presence of cAMP. E. coli catabolite activator protein
   2983..3013    +  promoter       lac promoter: promoter for the E. coli lac operon
   3021..3037    +  protein_bind   lac operator: The lac repressor binds to the lac operator to inhibit transcription in E. coli. This inhibition can be relieved by adding lactose or isopropyl-β-D-thiogalactopyranoside (IPTG). lac repressor encoded by lacI
   3082..3100    +  promoter       T3 promoter: promoter for bacteriophage T3 RNA polymerase
   3201..3580    +  enhancer       CMV enhancer: human cytomegalovirus immediate early enhancer
   3581..3784    +  promoter       CMV promoter: human cytomegalovirus (CMV) immediate early promoter
   3799..3979    +  LTR            5' LTR (truncated): truncated 5' long terminal repeat (LTR) from HIV-1
   4026..4151    +  misc_feature   HIV-1 Ψ: packaging signal of human immunodeficiency virus type 1
   4135..4498    +  CDS            HIV-1 gag (fragment): gag protein from human immunodeficiency virus 1; gag
   4644..4877    +  misc_feature   RRE: The Rev response element (RRE) of HIV-1 allows for Rev-dependent mRNA export from the nucleus to the cytoplasm.
   5254..5354    +  CDS            Rev (fragment): human immunodeficiency virus 1 (HIV-1) Rev protein; rev; enhances nuclear export of unspliced and incompletely spliced viral mRNAs
   5373..5490    +  misc_feature   cPPT/CTS: central polypurine tract and central termination sequence of HIV-1
   5678..5707    +  promoter       minimal CMV promoter (fragment): human cytomegalovirus (CMV) immediate early promoter
   5799..5861    +  CDS            KV3A6_MOUSE (fragment): Experimental evidence at protein level: Swiss-Prot protein existence level 1. From Mus musculus (Mouse).
   5859..6341    +  CDS            srtA (fragment): SRTA_STAA8 - Experimental evidence at protein level: Swiss-Prot protein existence level 1. Transpeptidase that anchors surface proteins to the cell wall (PubMed:10427003, PubMed:10446208, PubMed:10535938, PubMed:11714722, PubMed:14769030, PubMed:15247224). Recognizes and modifies its substrate by proteolytic cleavage of a C-terminal sorting signal. Following cleavage, a covalent intermediate is formed via a thioester bond between the sortase and its substrate, which is then transferred and covalently attached to the cell wall (PubMed:10446208, PubMed:10535938, PubMed:11714722, PubMed:14769030,
   6396..6545    +  CDS            PDGFRB (fragment): PGFRB_HUMAN - Also known as PDGFR, PDGFR1. Experimental evidence at protein level: Swiss-Prot protein existence level 1. Tyrosine-protein kinase that acts as cell-surface receptor for homodimeric PDGFB and PDGFD and for heterodimers formed by PDGFA and PDGFB, and plays an essential role in the regulation of embryonic development, cell proliferation, survival, differentiation, chemotaxis and migration. Plays an essential role in blood vessel development by promoting proliferation, migration and recruitment of pericytes and smooth muscle cells to endothelial cells. Plays a role in the migration
   6555..7101    +  misc_feature   WPRE (fragment): woodchuck hepatitis virus posttranscriptional regulatory element
   7116..7184    +  CDS            nef (fragment): NEF_HV1Z2 - Experimental evidence at protein level: Swiss-Prot protein existence level 1. Extracellular Nef protein targets CD4(+) T-lymphocytes for apoptosis by interacting with CXCR4 surface receptors. From Human immunodeficiency virus type 1 group M subtype D (isolate Z2/CDC-Z34) (HIV-1).
   7186..7419    +  LTR            3' LTR (ΔU3): self-inactivating 3' long terminal repeat (LTR) from HIV-1
   7491..72      +  polyA_signal   SV40 poly(A) signal (across the origin): SV40 polyadenylation signal
