[The description below was written by a language model from this plasmid's Addgene catalogue record and pLannotate feature annotations shown in this document.]
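Description:
P55.SRE.mCMV.flag.mSrtA-3M.wpre is catalogued as a mammalian expression plasmid on the p52 backbone, and its feature table shows the architecture of a third-generation, self-inactivating HIV-1 lentiviral transfer vector of about 7.5 kb. A CMV enhancer/promoter replaces the U3 of a truncated 5' LTR to drive genomic RNA in packaging cells. It is followed by the Ψ packaging signal with a gag fragment, the RRE for Rev-dependent nuclear export, the cPPT/CTS, a ΔU3 3' LTR and an SV40 poly(A) signal. In bacteria the plasmid replicates from a high-copy ColE1/pUC-type origin and is selected with ampicillin. It also carries f1 and SV40 origins and remnants of a lac/T7/T3 cloning region. The recommended recombination-tolerant growth strain is consistent with the repeated LTRs.

The internal cassette begins with a minimal CMV promoter. The name and purpose line indicate that this sits downstream of an "SRE" response element, but that element is not annotated and the record does not define it, so expression is presumably conditional on whatever signal it senses. The open reading frame starts with a mouse immunoglobulin kappa leader fragment that directs entry into the secretory pathway. It continues into a sortase A fragment, with a FLAG tag and "3M" mutations indicated only by the name. The table matches this fragment to the Staphylococcus aureus enzyme, whereas the linked Entrez entry carries a different locus tag. A human PDGFRB fragment follows, of the kind commonly used as a transmembrane anchor. This suggests surface display ("mSrtA"), although the purpose field calls the enzyme secretory. A WPRE then boosts transcript expression. The associated publication concerns tracking of extracellular vesicle uptake in the tumor microenvironment, which is compatible with sortase-mediated labelling, but the record does not spell out the precise use.
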