Addgene plasmid #226774: P55.SRE.mCMV.flag.mSrtA-3M.wpre
Purpose: secretory SortaseA in p53 (SRE backbone)
Depositing lab: Ferdinando Pucci. Depositing organization: Oregon Health & Science University. Publication: Cancer stem cell-derived extracellular vesicles preferentially target MHC-II-macrophages and PD1+ T cells in the tumor microenvironment. Gonzalez-Callejo P, Guo Z, Ziglari T, Claudio NM, Nguyen KH, Oshimori N, Seras-Franzoso J, Pucci F. PLoS One. 2023 Feb 3;18(2):e0279400. doi: 10.1371/journal.pone.0279400. eCollection 2023. PubMed 36735677.
Backbone
  Vector backbone: p52
  Vector type: Mammalian Expression
Growth in bacteria
  Bacterial resistance: Ampicillin, 100 μg/mL
  Growth temperature: 37°C
  Growth strain: NEB Stable
  Copy number: Unknown
Gene/Insert
  Gene/Insert name: sortase A
  Entrez Gene: srtA (a.k.a. MGAS1882_0870)
Terms and licenses: Academic/Nonprofit Terms; Industry Terms: Not Available to Industry
How to cite: P55.SRE.mCMV.flag.mSrtA-3M.wpre was a gift from Ferdinando Pucci (Addgene plasmid # 226774 ; http://n2t.net/addgene:226774 ; RRID:Addgene_226774)
